>Addgene plasmid #108133 | mCherry-FKBP-SAC1-HLx2 | addgene full sequence | sequence record 207717 | Addgene NGS Result
TAATCAATTACGGGGTCATTAGTTCATAGCCCATATATGGAGTTCCGCGTTACATAACTTACGGTAAATG
GCCCGCCTGGCTGACCGCCCAACGACCCCCGCCCATTGACGTCAATAATGACGTATGTTCCCATAGTAAC
GCCAATAGGGACTTTCCATTGACGTCAATGGGTGGAGTATTTACGGTAAACTGCCCACTTGGCAGTACAT
CAAGTGTATCATATGCCAAGTACGCCCCCTATTGACGTCAATGACGGTAAATGGCCCGCCTGGCATTATG
CCCAGTACATGACCTTATGGGACTTTCCTACTTGGCAGTACATCTACGTATTAGTCATCGCTATTACCAT
GGTGATGCGGTTTTGGCAGTACATCAATGGGCGTGGATAGCGGTTTGACTCACGGGGATTTCCAAGTCTC
CACCCCATTGACGTCAATGGGAGTTTGTTTTGGCACCAAAATCAACGGGACTTTCCAAAATGTCGTAACA
ACTCCGCCCCATTGACGCAAATGGGCGGTAGGCGTGTACGGTGGGAGGTCTATATAAGCAGAGCTGGTTT
AGTGAACCGTCAGATCCGCTAGCGCTACCGGTCGCCACCATGGTGAGCAAGGGCGAGGAGGATAACATGG
CCATCATCAAGGAGTTCATGCGCTTCAAGGTGCACATGGAGGGCTCCGTGAACGGCCACGAGTTCGAGAT
CGAGGGCGAGGGCGAGGGCCGCCCCTACGAGGGCACCCAGACCGCCAAGCTGAAGGTGACCAAGGGTGGC
CCCCTGCCCTTCGCCTGGGACATCCTGTCCCCTCAGTTCATGTACGGCTCCAAGGCCTACGTGAAGCACC
CCGCCGACATCCCCGACTACTTGAAGCTGTCCTTCCCCGAGGGCTTCAAGTGGGAGCGCGTGATGAACTT
CGAGGACGGCGGCGTGGTGACCGTGACCCAGGACTCCTCCCTGCAGGACGGCGAGTTCATCTACAAGGTG
AAGCTGCGCGGCACCAACTTCCCCTCCGACGGCCCCGTAATGCAGAAGAAGACCATGGGCTGGGAGGCCT
CCTCCGAGCGGATGTACCCCGAGGACGGCGCCCTGAAGGGCGAGATCAAGCAGAGGCTGAAGCTGAAGGA
CGGCGGCCACTACGACGCTGAGGTCAAGACCACCTACAAGGCCAAGAAGCCCGTGCAGCTGCCCGGCGCC
TACAACGTCAACATCAAGTTGGACATCACCTCCCACAACGAGGACTACACCATCGTGGAACAGTACGAAC
GCGCCGAGGGCCGCCACTCCACCGGCGGCATGGACGAGCTGTACAAGTCCGGACTCAGATCTCGAAGCGC
GGCCGCGGGAGCAGGAGGAGCAGCTCGAGCGGCGCTGGGAGTGCAGGTGGAAACCATCTCCCCAGGAGAC
GGGCGCACCTTCCCCAAGCGCGGCCAGACCTGCGTGGTGCACTACACCGGGATGCTTGAAGATGGAAAGA
AATTTGATTCCTCCCGGGACAGAAACAAGCCCTTTAAGTTTATGCTAGGCAAGCAGGAGGTGATCCGAGG
CTGGGAAGAAGGGGTTGCCCAGATGAGTGTGGGTCAGAGAGCCAAACTGACTATATCTCCAGATTATGCC
TATGGTGCCACTGGGCACCCAGGCATCATCCCACCACATGCCACTCTCGTCTTCGATGTGGAGCTTCTAA
AACTGGAAAGTGCTGGTGGTAGTGCTGGTGGTAGTGCTGGTGGTAGTGCTGGTGGTAGTGCTGGTGGTCC
GCGAGCTCAAGCTTCGAATTCTGCAATGGCGACGGCGGCCTACGAGCAGCTGAAGCTGCATATCACACCT
GAAAAATTTTATGTGGAAGCTTGTGATGATGGAGCAGATGACGTACTTACCATTGACCGTGTGTCCACAG
AGGTTACCCTTGCAGTCAAGAAAGATGTTCCTCCTTCAGCTGTCACAAGACCAATATTTGGTATACTGGG
CACAATCCATCTGGTGGCAGGTAATTATCTTATAGTCATTACCAAAAAGATAAAAGTAGGTGAATTTTTC
AGTCATGTAGTCTGGAAAGCAACAGATTTTGATGTCCTTTCTTATAAGAAGACAATGTTGCACTTAACTG
ATATTCAGTTACAAGATAATAAAACCTTCCTAGCGATGCTAAACCATGTCTTGAATGTGGATGGATTTTA
CTTTTCAACAACATATGATTTGACCCATACTTTGCAGCGGCTATCCAACACTAGTCCTGAATTCCAAGAA
ATGAGTCTCTTGGAAAGGGCAGATCAGCGGTTTGTATGGAATGGTCATCTTCTAAGAGAACTTTCTGCAC
AGCCAGAGGTTCATCGGTTTGCCCTTCCAGTGTTACATGGCTTTATTACCATGCATTCATGTTCTATTAA
TGGAAAATACTTTGATTGGATTCTCATCTCGAGGAGGAGCTGTTTCAGAGCTGGTGTGCGCTATTATGTA
AGAGGAATTGATTCGGAAGGCCATGCAGCTAACTTTGTAGAAACAGAACAAATTGTGCACTACAATGGGA
GCAAAGCTTCGTTTGTACAGACTCGAGGATCAATACCTGTTTTCTGGTCCCAAAGACCAAACCTCAAGTA
CAAACCACTGCCACAGATCAGCAAAGTAGCAAATCACATGGACGGTTTCCAAAGGCATTTTGATTCCCAA
GTAATTATTTATGGAAAACAAGTTATAATCAATCTGATTAACCAGAAGGGCTCGGAGAAGCCACTTGAGC
AGACATTTGCAACAATGGTGTCTTCCTTGGGAAGTGGAATGATGAGATACATTGCCTTTGACTTCCATAA
GGAATGTAAAAATATGAGATGGGATCGACTAAGTATTTTATTGGATCAGGTAGCAGAAATGCAAGATGAA
TTAAGTTATTTTCTAGTGGACTCTGCTGGCCAGGTGGTGGCAAACCAGGAAGGCGTGTTCCGAAGCAATT
GCATGGATTGTCTAGATAGAACCAATGTGATCCAGAGTTTGTTAGCTCGTCGTTCACTTCAGGCCCAACT
TCAGAGACTAGGAGTTTTGCATGTGGGACAAAAGCTTGAAGAACAAGATGAATTTGAGAAGATTTTCAAA
AATGCCTGGGCTGACAACGCAAATGCTTGTGCCAAGCAATATGCGGGAACTGGTGCCTTGAAGACTGACT
TTACCAGAACTGGAAAGAGAACTCATTTGGGACTTATAATGGATGGCTGGAACTCAATGATACGATATTA
TAAGAACAACTTTTCCGATGGATTTAGACAAGATTCCATAGACTTATTTCTTGGAAACTATTCAGTGGAT
GAATTAGAATCTCATAGTCCTTTAAGTGTTCCAAGGGACTGGAAAGAAGCCGCTGCTAGAGAAGCTGCCG
CAAGATTCCTGGCTTTGCCTATTATCATGGTTGTTGCCTTTTCAATGTGCATTATCTGTTTGCTTATGGC
TGGTGACACTTGGACAGAAACACTGGCCTATGTGCTCTTCTGGGGAGTTGCAAGCATTGGAACATTTTTT
ATCATTCTTTACAATGGCAAAGATTTTGTCGATGCTCCCAGACTGGTCCAGAAAGAAAAGATAGACTGAA
GATAACTGATCATAATCAGCCATACCACATTTGTAGAGGTTTTACTTGCTTTAAAAAACCTCCCACACCT
CCCCCTGAACCTGAAACATAAAATGAATGCAATTGTTGTTGTTAACTTGTTTATTGCAGCTTATAATGGT
TACAAATAAAGCAATAGCATCACAAATTTCACAAATAAAGCATTTTTTTCACTGCATTCTAGTTGTGGTT
TGTCCAAACTCATCAATGTATCTTAACGCGTAAATTGTAAGCGTTAATATTTTGTTAAAATTCGCGTTAA
ATTTTTGTTAAATCAGCTCATTTTTTAACCAATAGGCCGAAATCGGCAAAATCCCTTATAAATCAAAAGA
ATAGACCGAGATAGGGT
[37 nt withheld, positions 3938-3974]
AAAGAACGTGGACTCCAACGTCAAAGG
[49 nt withheld, positions 4002-4050]
T
[91 nt withheld, positions 4052-4142]
G
[124 nt withheld, positions 4144-4267]
CAGGTGGCACTTTTCGGGGAAATGTGCGCGGAACCCCTATTTGTTTATTTTTCTAAATACATTCAAATAT
GTATCCGCTCATGAGACAATAACCCTGATAAATGCTTCAATAATATTGAAAAAGGAAGAGTCCTGAGGCG
GAAAGAACCAGCTGTGGAATGTGTGTCAGTTAGGGTGTGGAAAGTCCCCAGGCTCCCCAGCAGGCAGAAG
TATGCAAAGCATGCATCTCAATTAGTCAGCAACCAGGTGTGGAAAGTCCCCAGGCTCCCCAGCAGGCAGA
AGTATGCAAAGCATGCATCTCAATTAGTCAGCAACCATAGTCCCGCCCCTAACTCCGCCCATCCCGCCCC
TAACTCCGCCCAGTTCCGCCCATTCTCCGCCCCATGGCTGACTAATTTTTTTTATTTATGCAGAGGCCGA
GGCCGCCTCGGCCTCTGAGCTATTCCAGAAGTAGTGAGGAGGCTTTTTTGGAGGCCTAGGCTTTTGCAAA
GATCGATCAAGAGACAGGATGAGGATCGTTTCGCATGATTGAACAAGATGGATTGCACGCAGGTTCTCCG
GCCGCTTGGGTGGAGAGGCTATTCGGCTATGACTGGGCACAACAGACAATCGGCTGCTCTGATGCCGCCG
TGTTCCGGCTGTCAGCGCAGGGGCGCCCGGTTCTTTTTGTCAAGACCGACCTGTCCGGTGCCCTGAATGA
ACTGCAAGACGAGGCAGCGCGGCTATCGTGGCTGGCCACGACGGGCGTTCCTTGCGCAGCTGTGCTCGAC
GTTGTCACTGAAGCGGGAAGGGACTGGCTGCTATTGGGCGAAGTGCCGGGGCAGGATCTCCTGTCATCTC
ACCTTGCTCCTGCCGAGAAAGTATCCATCATGGCTGATGCAATGCGGCGGCTGCATACGCTTGATCCGGC
TACCTGCCCATTCGACCACCAAGCGAAACATCGCATCGAGCGAGCACGTACTCGGATGGAAGCCGGTCTT
GTCGATCAGGATGATCTGGACGAAGAGCATCAGGGGCTCGCGCCAGCCGAACTGTTCGCCAGGCTCAAGG
CGAGCATGCCCGACGGCGAGGATCTCGTCGTGACCCATGGCGATGCCTGCTTGCCGAATATCATGGTGGA
AAATGGCCGCTTTTCTGGATTCATCGACTGTGGCCGGCTGGGTGTGGCGGACCGCTATCAGGACATAGCG
TTGGCTACCCGTGATATTGCTGAAGAGCTTGGCGGCGAATGGGCTGACCGCTTCCTCGTGCTTTACGGTA
TCGCCGCTCCCGATTCGCAGCGCATCGCCTTCTATCGCCTTCTTGACGAGTTCTTCTGAGCGGGACTCTG
GGGTTCGAAATGACCGACCAAGCGACGCCCAACCTGCCATCACGAGATTTCGATTCCACCGCCGCCTTCT
ATGAAAGGTTGGGCTTCGGAATCGTTTTCCGGGACGCCGGCTGGATGATCCTCCAGCGCGGGGATCTCAT
GCTGGAGTTCTTCGCCCACCCTAGGGGGAGGCTAACTGAAACACGGAAGGAGACAATACCGGAAGGAACC
CGCGCTATGACGGCAATAAAAAGACAGAATAAAACGCACGGTGTTGGGTCGTTTGTTCATAAACGCGGGG
TTCGGTCCCAGGGCTGGCACTCTGTCGATACCCCACCGAGACCCCATTGGGGCCAATACGCCCGCGTTTC
TTCCTTTTCCCCACCCCACCCCCCAAGTTCGGGTGAAGGCCCAGGGCTCGCAGCCAACGTCGGGGCGGCA
GGCCCTGCCATAGCCTCAGGTTACTCATATATACTTTAGATTGATTTAAAACTTCATTTTTAATTTAAAA
GGATCTAGGTGAAGATCCTTTTTGATAATCTCATGACCAAAATCCCTTAACGTGAGTTTTCGTTCCACTG
AGCGTCAGACCCCGTAGAAAAGATCAAAGGATCTTCTTGAGATCCTTTTTTTCTGCGCGTAATCTGCTGC
TTGCAAACAAAAAAACCACCGCTACCAGCGGTGGTTTGTTTGCCGGATCAAGAGCTACCAACTCTTTTTC
CGAAGGTAACTGGCTTCAGCAGAGCGCAGATACCAAATACTGTTCTTCTAGTGTAGCCGTAGTTAGGCCA
CCACTTCAAGAACTCTGTAGCACCGCCTACATACCTCGCTCTGCTAATCCTGTTACCAGTGGCTGCTGCC
AGTGGCGATAAGTCGTGTCTTACCGGGTTGGACTCAAGACGATAGTTACCGGATAAGGCGCAGCGGTCGG
GCTGAACGGGGGGTTCGTGCACACAGCCCAGCTTGGAGCGAACGACCTACACCGAACTGAGATACCTACA
GCGTGAGCTATGAGAAAGCGCCACGCTTCCCGAAGGGAGAAAGGCGGACAGGTATCCGGTAAGCGGCAGG
GTCGGAACAGGAGAGCGCACGAGGGAGCTTCCAGGGGGAAACGCCTGGTATCTTTATAGTCCTGTCGGGT
TTCGCCACCTCTGACTTGAGCGTCGATTTTTGTGATGCTCGTCAGGGGGGCGGAGCCTATGGAAAAACGC
CAGCAACGCGGCCTTTTTACGGTTCCTGGCCTTTTGCTGGCCTTTTGCTCACATGTTCTTTCCTGCGTTA
TCCCCTGATTCTGTGGATAACCGTATTACCGCCATGCATTAGTTATTAATAG
Features (pLannotate 1.2.2; 17 found; start..end, strand, type, name):
     48..351     +  enhancer       CMV enhancer: human cytomegalovirus immediate early enhancer
    352..555     +  promoter       CMV promoter: human cytomegalovirus (CMV) immediate early promoter
    600..1307    +  CDS            mCherry: mCherry is a basic (constitutively fluorescent) red fluorescent protein published in 2004, derived from Discosoma sp.. It is reported to be a very rapidly-maturing monomer with low acid sensitivity.
   1308..1325    +  misc_feature   MCS (fragment): multiple cloning site
   1366..1688    +  CDS            FKBP (fragment): human FK506-binding protein FKBP12
   1752..1775    +  misc_feature   MCS (fragment): multiple cloning site
   1776..3566    +  CDS            SACM1L: SAC1_HUMAN - Also known as KIAA0851 From Homo sapiens (Human).
   3577..3661    +  CDS            large T antigen (fragment): large T antigen from SV40 (simian virus 40)
   3684..3805    +  polyA_signal   SV40 poly(A) signal: SV40 polyadenylation signal
   3839..4267    -  rep_origin     f1 ori (sequence partly withheld): f1 bacteriophage origin of replication; arrow indicates direction of (+) strand synthesis
   4294..4398    +  promoter       AmpR promoter: bla
   4400..4757    +  promoter       SV40 promoter: SV40 enhancer and early promoter
   4792..5586    +  CDS            NeoR/KanR: aminoglycoside phosphotransferase from Tn5; aph(3')-II (or nptII); confers resistance to neomycin, kanamycin, and G418 (Geneticin®)
   5607..5759    +  CDS            ble (fragment): BLE_KLEPN - Experimental evidence at protein level: Swiss-Prot protein existence level 1. Binding protein with a strong affinity to the bleomycin family of antibiotics. Binds to CL990; an antimitotic-antibiotic compound. From Klebsiella pneumoniae.
   5818..5865    +  polyA_signal   HSV TK poly(A) signal: herpes simplex virus thymidine kinase polyadenylation signal (Cole and Stacy, 1985)
   5956..5972    -  polyA_signal   bGH poly(A) signal (fragment): bovine growth hormone polyadenylation signal
   6194..6782    +  rep_origin     ori: high-copy-number ColE1/pMB1/pBR322/pUC origin of replication
