[The description below was written by a language model from this plasmid's Addgene catalogue record and pLannotate feature annotations shown in this document.]
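Description:
mCherry-FKBP-SAC1-HLx2 is a mammalian expression plasmid of about 6.9 kb built on the pmCherry-C1 backbone. It is maintained in E. coli through a high-copy ColE1/pUC-type origin and selected with kanamycin. The single NeoR/KanR (Tn5 aminoglycoside phosphotransferase) cassette sits behind both a bacterial bla-type promoter and the SV40 enhancer/early promoter and ends in an HSV TK polyadenylation signal, so the same marker can in principle also give G418 resistance in mammalian cells. An f1 origin is also present. The short hits to ble, the bGH poly(A) signal and SV40 large T antigen are annotated only as fragments and are probably backbone remnants rather than functional parts.

The payload is one fusion open reading frame driven by the CMV immediate-early enhancer and promoter and terminated by an SV40 poly(A) signal. Reading from the N-terminus, it encodes the red fluorescent protein mCherry, residues 3–108 of human FKBP12 (FKBP1A), a flexible (GGSA)4GG linker, and human SAC1 (SACM1L), a phosphatase that degrades the lipid PtdIns4P. SAC1 is interrupted after residue 520 by two EAAAR repeats, a motif generally used as a rigid helical spacer, before the remaining residues 521–587. This insertion is the "extended linker" (HLx2) of the stated purpose. FKBP is the standard partner for chemically induced dimerization with an FRB-tagged protein, although the record names neither the recruiting partner nor the dimerizer. This allows the mCherry-labelled enzyme to be recruited on demand, and the associated study concerns where SAC1 acts on PtdIns4P relative to the endoplasmic reticulum. The depositor notes a Y434F substitution described as a common variant that does not affect function.
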