Addgene plasmid #108133: mCherry-FKBP-SAC1-HLx2
Purpose: Recruitable SAC1 with extended linker
Depositing lab: Gerry Hammond. Publication: SAC1 degrades its lipid substrate PtdIns4P in the endoplasmic reticulum to maintain a steep chemical gradient with donor membranes. Zewe JP, Wills RC, Sangappa S, Goulden BD, Hammond GR. Elife. 2018 Feb 20;7. pii: 35588. doi: 10.7554/eLife.35588. 35588 PubMed 29461204.
Backbone
  Vector backbone: pmCherry-C1
  Vector type: Mammalian Expression
Growth in bacteria
  Bacterial resistance: Kanamycin, 50 μg/mL
  Growth temperature: 37°C
  Growth strain: DH5alpha
  Copy number: High Copy
Gene/Insert
  Gene/Insert name: mCherry:FKBP1A(3-108):[GGSA]4GG::SACM1L(1-520):[EAAAR]2:SACM1L(521-587)
  Species: H. sapiens (human)
  Mutation: SACM1L(1-520):[EAAAR]2:SACM1L(521-587)
  Entrez Gene: SACM1L (a.k.a. SAC1)
  Promoter: CMV
  Cloning method: Gibson Cloning
Terms and licenses: Academic/Nonprofit Terms; Industry Terms: Not Available to Industry
Depositor comments: Dep confirmed that Y434F is a common point mutation that does not affect plasmid function. Updated plasmid information.
How to cite: mCherry-FKBP-SAC1-HLx2 was a gift from Gerry Hammond (Addgene plasmid # 108133 ; http://n2t.net/addgene:108133 ; RRID:Addgene_108133)
